>Addgene plasmid #104282 | pHH0103 ARHGAP27 WW domain #1 | addgene full sequence | sequence record 203481 | Addgene NGS Result
TTGACAATTAATCATCGGCTCGTATAATGTGTGGAATTGTGAGCGGATAACAATTTCACACAGGAAACAG
CCAGTCCGTTTAGGTGTTTTCACGAGCACTTCACCAACAAGGACCATAGATTATGAAAATCGAAGAACAC
CATCACCATCACCATTCCAGCGGTAAGCTTATGTCCCCTATACTAGGTTATTGGAAAATTAAGGGCCTTG
TGCAACCCACTCGACTTCTTTTGGAATATCTTGAAGAAAAATATGAAGAGCATTTGTATGAGCGCGATGA
AGGTGATAAATGGCGAAACAAAAAGTTTGAATTGGGTTTGGAGTTTCCCAATCTTCCTTATTATATTGAT
GGTGATGTTAAATTAACACAGTCTATGGCCATCATACGTTATATAGCTGACAAGCACAACATGTTGGGTG
GTTGTCCAAAAGAGCGTGCAGAGATTTCAATGCTTGAAGGAGCGGTTTTGGATATTAGATACGGTGTTTC
GAGAATTGCATATAGTAAAGACTTTGAAACTCTCAAAGTTGATTTTCTTAGCAAGCTACCTGAAATGCTG
AAAATGTTCGAAGATCGTTTATGTCATAAAACATATTTAAATGGTGATCATGTAACCCATCCTGACTTCA
TGTTGTATGACGCTCTTGATGTTGTTTTATACATGGACCCAATGTGCCTGGATGCGTTCCCAAAATTAGT
TTGTTTTAAAAAACGTATTGAAGCTATCCCACAAATTGATAAGTACTTGAAATCCAGCAAGTATATAGCA
TGGCCTTTGCAGGGCTGGCAAGCCACGTTTGGTGGTGGCGACCATCCTCCAAAATCGGATCTGGAAGTTC
TGTTCCAGGGGCCCCTGTCCAGCGGTCTGGTTCCGCGTGGTTCCGGTACCGCGGCCCAGCCGGCCGAAAA
TCTGTACTTCCAAGGTCGTCGTGCCTCTGTGGAGCTCGCCGCTCCGCTGCCGAGTCCGGTGTGGGAAACG
CATACCGATGCAGGCACGGGTCGTCCGTATTACTACAATCCGGATACGGGTGTTACCACGTGGGAAAGCC
CGTTTGAAGCGGCCTAGGCGGCCGCATA
[142 nt withheld, positions 1079-1220]
C
[98 nt withheld, positions 1222-1319]
AGTTTGTACTGGTGACGAAACTCAGTGTCTAGCTAGAGTGGC
[149 nt withheld, positions 1362-1510]
T
[41 nt withheld, positions 1512-1552]
T
[62 nt withheld, positions 1554-1615]
A
[35 nt withheld, positions 1617-1651]
CCTCCCTCAATCGGTTGAATGTCGCCCTTTTGTCTTTGGCGCTGGTAAACCATATGAA
[86 nt withheld, positions 1710-1795]
T
[54 nt withheld, positions 1797-1850]
CTAGCGCCGCCCTATACCTTGTCTGCCTCCCCGCGTTGCGTCGCGGTGCATGGAGCCGGGCCACCTCGAC
CTGAATGGAAGCCGGCGGCACCTCGCTAACGGATTCACCACTCCAAGAATTGGAGCCAATCAATTCTTGC
GGAGAACTGTGAATGCGCAAACCAACCCTTGGCAGAACATATCCATCGCGTCCGCCATCTCCAGCAGCCG
CACGCGGCGCATCTCGGGCAGCGTTGGGTCCTGGCCACGGGTGCGCATGATCGTGCTCCTGTCGTTGAGG
ACCCGGCTAGGCTGGCGGGGTTGCCTTACTGGTTAGCAGAATGAATCACCGATACGCGAGCGAACGTGAA
GCGACTGCTGCTGCAAAACGTCTGCGACCTGAGCAACAACATGAATGGTCTTCGGTTTCCGTGTTTCGTA
AAGTCTGGAAACGCGGAAGTCAGCGCCCTGCACCATTATGTTCCGGATCTGCATCGCAGGATGCTGCTGG
CTACCCTGTGGAACACCTACATCTGTATTAACGAAGCGCTGGCATTGACCCTGAGTGATTTTTCTCTGGT
CCCGCCGCATCCATACCGCCAGTTGTTTACCCTCACAACGTTCCAGTAACCGGGCATGTTCATCATCAGT
AACCCGTATCGTGAGCATCCTCTCTCGTTTCATCGGTATCATTACCCCCATGAACAGAAATCCCCCTTAC
ACGGAGGCATCAGTGACCAAACAGGAAAAAACCGCCCTTAACATGGCCCGCTTTATCAGAAGCCAGACAT
TAACGCTTCTGGAGAAACTCAACGAGCTGGACGCGGATGAACAGGCAGACATCTGTGAATCGCTTCACGA
CCACGCTGATGAGCTTTACCGCAGGATCCGCGAAATTGTAAGCGTTAATATTTTGTTAAAATTCGCGTTA
AATTTTTGTTAAATCAGCTCATTTTTTAACCAATAGGCCGAAATCGGCAAAATCCCTTATAAATCAAAAG
AATAGACCGAGATAGGGT
[37 nt withheld, positions 2849-2885]
AAAGAACGTGGACTCCAACGTCAAAGG
[49 nt withheld, positions 2913-2961]
T
[91 nt withheld, positions 2963-3053]
G
[124 nt withheld, positions 3055-3178]
CGCGGATCCTGCCTCGCGCGTTTCGGTGATGACGGTGAAAACCTCTGACACATGCAGCTCCCGGAGACGG
TCACAGCTTGTCTGTAAGCGGATGCCGGGAGCAGACAAGCCCGTCAGGGCGCGTCAGCGGGTGTTGGCGG
GTGTCGGGGCGCAGCCATGACCCAGTCACGTAGCGATAGCGGAGTGTATACTGGCTTAACTATGCGGCAT
CAGAGCAGATTGTACTGAGAGTGCACCATATGCGGTGTGAAATACCGCACAGATGCGTAAGGAGAAAATA
CCGCATCAGGCGCTCTTCCGCTTCCTCGCTCACTGACTCGCTGCGCTCGGTCGTTCGGCTGCGGCGAGCG
GTATCAGCTCACTCAAAGGCGGTAATACGGTTATCCACAGAATCAGGGGATAACGCAGGAAAGAACATGT
GAGCAAAAGGCCAGCAAAAGGCCAGGAACCGTAAAAAGGCCGCGTTGCTGGCGTTTTTCCATAGGCTCCG
CCCCCCTGACGAGCATCACAAAAATCGACGCTCAAGTCAGAGGTGGCGAAACCCGACAGGACTATAAAGA
TACCAGGGTTTCCCCCTGGAAGCTCCCTCGTGCGCTCTCCTGTTCCGACCCTGCCGCTTACCGGATACCT
GTCCGCCTTTCTCCCTTCGGGAAGCGTGGCGCTTTCTCATAGCTCACGCTGTAGGTATCTCAGTTCGGTG
TAGGTCGTTCGCTCCAAGCTGGGCTGTGTGCACGAACCCCCCGTTCAGCCCGACCGCTGCGCCTTATCCG
GTAACTATCGTCTTGAGTCCAACCCGGTAAGACACGACTTATCGCCACTGGCAGCAGCCACTGGTAACAG
GATTAGCAGAGCGAGGTATGTAGGCGGTGCTACAGAGTTCTTGAAGTGGTGGCCTAACTACGGCTACACT
AGAAGGACAGTATTTGGTATCTGCGCTCTGCTGAAGCCAGTTACCTTCGGAAAAAGAGTTGGTAGCTCTT
GATCCGGCAAACAAACCACCGCTGGTAGCGGTGGTTTTTTTGTTTGCAAGCAGCAGATTACGCGCAGAAA
AAAAGGATCTCAAGAAGATCCTTTGATCTTTTCTACGGGGTCTGACGCTCAGTGGAACGAAAACTCACGT
TAAGGGATTTTGGTCATGAGATTATCAAAAAGGATCTTCACCTAGATCCTTTTAAATTAAAAATGAAGTT
TTAAATCAATCTAAAGTATATATGAGTAAACTTGGTCTGACAGTTACCAATGCTTAATCAGTGAGGCACC
TATCTCAGCGATCTGTCTATTTCGTTCATCCATAGTTGCCTGACTCCCCGTCGTGTAGATAACTACGATA
CGGGAGGGCTTACCATCTGGCCCCAGTGCTGCAATGATACCGCGAGACCCACGCTCACCGGCTCCAGATT
TATCAGCAATAAACCAGCCAGCCGGAAGGGCCGAGCGCAGAAGTGGTCCTGCAACTTTATCCGCCTCCAT
CCAGTCTATTAATTGTTGCCGGGAAGCTAGAGTAAGTAGTTCGCCAGTTAATAGTTTGCGCAACGTTGTT
GCCATTGCTGCAGGCATCGTGGTGTCACGCTCGTCGTTTGGTATGGCTTCATTCAGCTCCGGTTCCCAAC
GATCAAGGCGAGTTACATGATCCCCCATGTTGTGCAAAAAAGCGGTTAGCTCCTTCGGTCCTCCGATCGT
TGTCAGAAGTAAGTTGGCCGCAGTGTTATCACTCATGGTTATGGCAGCACTGCATAATTCTCTTACTGTC
ATGCCATCCGTAAGATGCTTTTCTGTGACTGGTGAGTACTCAACCAAGTCATTCTGAGAATAGTGTATGC
GGCGACCGAGTTGCTCTTGCCCGGCGTCAACACGGGATAATACCGCGCCACATAGCAGAACTTTAAAAGT
GCTCATCATTGGAAAACGTTCTTCGGGGCGAAAACTCTCAAGGATCTTACCGCTGTTGAGATCCAGTTCG
ATGTAACCCACTCGTGCACCCAACTGATCTTCAGCATCTTTTACTTTCACCAGCGTTTCTGGGTGAGCAA
AAACAGGAAGGCAAAATGCCGCAAAAAAGGGAATAAGGGCGACACGGAAATGTTGAATACTCATACTCTT
CCTTTTTCAATATTATTGAAGCATTTATCAGGGTTATTGTCTCATGAGCGGATACATATTTGAATGTATT
TAGAAAAATAAACAAATAGGGGTTCCGCGCACATTTCCCCGAAAAGTGCCACCTGACGTCTAAGAAACCA
TTATTATCATGACATTAACCTATAAAAATAGGCGTATCACGAGGCCCTTTCGTCTTCAAGAATTCCCGAC
ACCATCGAATGGTGCAAAACCTTTCGCGGTATGGCATGATAGCGCCCGGAAGAGAGTCAATTCAGGGTGG
TGAATGTGAAACCAGTAACGTTATACGATGTCGCAGAGTATGCCGGTGTCTCTTATCAGACCGTTTCCCG
CGTGGTGAACCAGGCCAGCCACGTTTCTGCGAAAACGCGGGAAAAAGTGGAAGCGGCGATGGCGGAGCTG
AATTACATTCCCAACCGCGTGGCACAACAACTGGCGGGCAAACAGTCGTTGCTGATTGGCGTTGCCACCT
CCAGTCTGGCCCTGCACGCGCCGTCGCAAATTGTCGCGGCGATTAAATCTCGCGCCGATCAACTGGGTGC
CAGCGTGGTGGTGTCGATGGTAGAACGAAGCGGCGTCGAAGCCTGTAAAGCGGCGGTGCACAATCTTCTC
GCGCAACGCGTCAGTGGGCTGATCATTAACTATCCGCTGGATGACCAGGATGCCATTGCTGTGGAAGCTG
CCTGCACTAATGTTCCGGCGTTATTTCTTGATGTCTCTGACCAGACACCCATCAACAGTATTATTTTCTC
CCATGAAGACGGTACGCGACTGGGCGTGGAGCATCTGGTCGCATTGGGTCACCAGCAAATCGCGCTGTTA
GCGGGCCCATTAAGTTCTGTCTCGGCGCGTCTGCGTCTGGCTGGCTGGCATAAATATCTCACTCGCAATC
AAATTCAGCCGATAGCGGAACGGGAAGGCGACTGGAGTGCCATGTCCGGTTTTCAACAAACCATGCAAAT
GCTGAATGAGGGCATCGTTCCCACTGCGATGCTGGTTGCCAACGATCAGATGGCGCTGGGCGCAATGCGC
GCCATTACCGAGTCCGGGCTGCGCGTTGGTGCGGATATCTCGGTAGTGGGATACGACGATACCGAAGACA
GCTCATGTTATATCCCGCCGTTAACCACCATCAAACAGGATTTTCGCCTGCTGGGGCAAACCAGCGTGGA
CCGCTTGCTGCAACTCTCTCAGGGCCAGGCGGTGAAGGGCAATCAGCTGTTGCCCGTCTCACTGGTGAAA
AGAAAAACCACCCTGGCGCCCAATACGCAAACCGCCTCTCCCCGCGCGTTGGCCGATTCATTAATGCAGC
TGGCACGACAGGTTTCCCGACTGGAAAGCGGGCAGTGAGCGCAACGCAATTAATGTAAGTTAGCTCACTC
ATTAGGCACAATTCTCATGTTTGACAGCTTATCATCGACTGCACGGTGCACCAATGCTTCTGGCGTCAGG
CAGCCATCGGAAGCTGTGGTATGGCTGTGCAGGTCGTAAATCACTGCATAATTCGTGTCGCTCAAGGCGC
ACTCCCGTTCTGGATAATGTTTTTTGCGCCGACATCATAACGGTTCTGGCAAATATTCTGAAATGAGCTG
Features (pLannotate 1.2.2; 21 found; start..end, strand, type, name):
      1..29      +  promoter       tac promoter: strong E. coli promoter; hybrid between the trp and lac UV5 promoters
     37..53      +  protein_bind   lac operator: The lac repressor binds to the lac operator to inhibit transcription in E. coli. This inhibition can be relieved by adding lactose or isopropyl-β-D-thiogalactopyranoside (IPTG). lac repressor encoded by lacI
    138..155     +  CDS            6xHis: 6xHis affinity tag
    171..824     +  CDS            GST26_SCHJA: Experimental evidence at protein level: Swiss-Prot protein existence level 1. GST isoenzymes appear to play a central role in the parasite detoxification system. Other functions are also suspected including a role in increasing the solubility of haematin in the parasite gut. From Schistosoma japonicum (Blood fluke).
    900..1058    +  CDS            Arhgap27 (fragment): RHG27_MOUSE - Also known as Camgap1. Experimental evidence at protein level: Swiss-Prot protein existence level 1. Rho GTPase-activating protein which may be involved in clathrin-mediated endocytosis. GTPase activators for the Rho-type GTPases act by converting them to an inactive GDP-bound state. Has activity toward CDC42 and RAC1 (By similarity). From Mus musculus (Mouse).
   1083..1130    +  terminator     fd terminator (sequence withheld): central terminator from bacteriophage fd (Otsuka and Kunisawa, 1982)
   1135..1347    +  CDS            M13 gene III (fragment) (sequence partly withheld): pIII; III; minor coat protein
   1362..1832    +  CDS            M13 gene III (fragment) (sequence partly withheld): pIII; III; minor coat protein
   1854..1924    +  CDS            TcR (fragment): tetracycline efflux protein; tet; confers resistance to tetracycline
   2166..2546    -  CDS            YPB1_ECOLX: Protein predicted: Swiss-Prot protein existence level 4. From Escherichia coli.
   2563..2714    +  CDS            rop (fragment): Rop protein, which maintains plasmids at low copy number; rop
   2750..3178    -  rep_origin     f1 ori (sequence partly withheld): f1 bacteriophage origin of replication; arrow indicates direction of (+) strand synthesis
   3187..3226    +  CDS            rop (fragment): Rop protein, which maintains plasmids at low copy number; rop
   3328..3468    +  misc_feature   bom: basis of mobility region from pBR322
   3654..4241    -  rep_origin     ori: high-copy-number ColE1/pMB1/pBR322/pUC origin of replication
   4412..5272    -  CDS            AmpR: β-lactamase; bla; confers resistance to ampicillin, carbenicillin, and related antibiotics
   5273..5377    -  promoter       AmpR promoter: bla
   5486..5563    +  promoter       lacIq promoter: lacI (mutant); In the lacIq allele, a single base change in the promoter boosts expression of the lacI gene about 10-fold.
   5564..6646    +  CDS            lacI: lac repressor; lacI; The lac repressor binds to the lac operator to inhibit transcription in E. coli. This inhibition can be relieved by adding lactose or isopropyl-β-D-thiogalactopyranoside (IPTG).
   6659..6680    +  protein_bind   CAP binding site: CAP binding activates transcription in the presence of cAMP. E. coli catabolite activator protein
   6699..6716    +  promoter       tet promoter (fragment): E. coli promoter for tetracycline efflux protein gene
