[The description below was written by a language model from this plasmid's Addgene catalogue record and pLannotate feature annotations shown in this document.]
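Description:
pHH0103 ARHGAP27 WW domain #1 is a 6,888-nt bacterial expression plasmid built on the pHH0103 backbone for producing the first WW domain of human ARHGAP27, a Rho GTPase-activating protein, as a GST fusion in E. coli. It replicates from a ColE1/pMB1-type origin and is selected with ampicillin through the AmpR β-lactamase gene. The catalogue lists the copy number as unknown. An f1 origin interrupts the rop sequence, and a pBR322 bom region is also present.

Expression is driven by the tac promoter followed by a lac operator. The plasmid carries its own lacI gene under the lacIq promoter, so transcription is repressed until induced with IPTG or lactose. The annotated reading frame begins with a 6xHis tag, continues into Schistosoma japonicum glutathione S-transferase, and then runs into the 183-bp insert, which was cloned between SfiI and NotI sites and codon-optimized for bacteria. The depositor's comments describe a linker between GST and the domain; its opening residues match the consensus TEV protease recognition site, which would allow removal of the tags, although the record does not label it as such. The annotation tool matched the insert to mouse Arhgap27, but the catalogue gives the species as human, so this likely reflects homology between the two.

Downstream of the insert lie an fd terminator and fragments of M13 gene III. Together with the f1 origin and a tetracycline-resistance remnant, these suggest the backbone derives from a phage-display phagemid, though the record does not say so. The stated purpose is bacterial expression of the domain. The dual His/GST tagging would suit affinity purification for binding studies.
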