Addgene plasmid #104282: pHH0103 ARHGAP27 WW domain #1
Purpose: Bacterial expression of WW domain #1 from ARHGAP27
Depositing lab: Sachdev Sidhu & Marius Sudol. Depositing organization: University of Toronto.
Backbone
  Vector backbone: pHH0103
  Vector type: Bacterial Expression
Growth in bacteria
  Bacterial resistance: Ampicillin, 100 μg/mL
  Growth temperature: 37°C
  Growth strain: DH5alpha
  Copy number: Unknown
Gene/Insert
  Gene/Insert name: ARHGAP27 WW domain #1
  Species: H. sapiens (human)
  Insert size (bp): 183
  Mutation: codon optimized for expression in bacteria
  Entrez Gene: ARHGAP27 (a.k.a. CAMGAP1, FLJ35572, FLJ43547, MGC120624)
  Promoter: tac
  Tag / fusion protein: GST (N terminal on backbone)
  Cloning method: Restriction Enzyme; 5′ cloning site SfiI (unknown if destroyed); 3′ cloning site NotI (unknown if destroyed)
  Sequencing primers: 5′ pGEX-5'
Terms and licenses: Academic/Nonprofit Terms; Industry Terms: Not Available to Industry
Depositor comments: Amino acid sequence: Linker - ENLYFQGRRASV(gagctc) and WW domain - AAPLPSPVWETHTDAGTGRPYYYNPDTGVTTWESPFEAA
How to cite: pHH0103 ARHGAP27 WW domain #1 was a gift from Sachdev Sidhu & Marius Sudol (Addgene plasmid # 104282 ; http://n2t.net/addgene:104282 ; RRID:Addgene_104282)
