>Addgene plasmid #104282 | pHH0103 ARHGAP27 WW domain #1 | depositor partial sequence | sequence record 197434 | WW domain with linker
GGCCCAGCCGGCCGAAAATCTGTACTTCCAAGGTCGTCGTGCCTCTGTGGAGCTCGCCGCTCCGCTGCCG
AGTCCGGTGTGGGAAACGCATACCGATGCAGGCACGGGTCGTCCGTATTACTACAATCCGGATACGGGTG
TTACCACGTGGGAAAGCCCGTTTGAAGCGGCCTAGGCGGCCGC
